>Addgene plasmid #44839 | pFA6a-link-yomTagBFP2-SpHis5 | addgene full sequence | sequence record 240733 | Addgene NGS Result
TGGCGGGTGTCGGGGCTGGCTTAACTATGCGGCATCAGAGCAGATTGTACTGAGAGTGCACCATATGGAC
ATATTGTCGTTAGAACGCGGCTACAATTAATACATAACCTTATGTATCATACACATACGATTTAGGTGAC
ACTATAGAACGCGGCCGCCAGCTGAAGCTTCGTACGCTGCAGGTCGACGGATCGGTGACGGTGCTGGTTT
AATTAACATGAGTGAGTTGATTAAGGAAAACATGCACATGAAGTTGTACATGGAAGGAACAGTAGATAAT
CATCATTTCAAATGTACGTCAGAAGGTGAGGGCAAACCTTATGAAGGAACTCAAACTATGAGAATTAAAG
TCGTTGAGGGTGGCCCACTACCATTTGCATTCGATATCCTCGCAACATCTTTTCTGTATGGTTCTAAAAC
CTTTATCAACCATACACAAGGCATACCAGATTTCTTTAAGCAATCATTTCCTGAAGGTTTCACATGGGAA
AGAGTAACTACCTATGAAGATGGTGGTGTCCTTACAGCTACTCAAGACACGTCTTTGCAGGATGGTTGTT
TAATCTACAATGTTAAGATAAGAGGAGTGAACTTTACATCCAATGGACCAGTCATGCAAAAGAAAACTCT
AGGTTGGGAGGCATTCACAGAAACTTTGTACCCAGCCGATGGGGGCTTAGAAGGGAGAAATGACATGGCT
TTAAAACTGGTTGGCGGTAGCCATTTGATTGCGAACGCTAAAACAACCTACAGAAGCAAAAAGCCAGCTA
AAAATCTTAAGATGCCTGTATACTACGTGGATTACAGATTAGAAAGGAAGGAAGCTAATAATGAAACTTA
CGTTGAACAGCACGAGGTGGCCGTTGCCCGTTATTGCGACCTTCCTTCAAAATTGGGACACAAACTAAAC
TAAGGCGCGCCACTTCTAAATAAGCGAATTTCTTATGATTTATGATTTTTATTATTAAATAAGTTATAAA
AAAAATAAGTGTATACAAATTTTAAAGTGACTCTTAGGTTTTAAAACGAAAATTCTTATTCTTGAGTAAC
TCTTTCCTGTAGGTCAGGTTGCTTTCTCAGGTATAGTATGAGGTCGCTCTTATTGACCACACCTCTACCG
GCAGATCCGCTAGGGATAACAGGGTAATATAGATCTGTTTAGCTTGCCTCGTCCCCGCCGGGTCACCCGG
CCAGCGACATGGAGGCCCAGAATACCCTCCTTGACAGTCTTGACGTGCGCAGCTCAGGGGCATGATGTGA
CTGTCGCCCGTACATTTAGCCCATACATCCCCATGTATAATCATTTGCATCCATACATTTTGATGGCCGC
ACGGCGCGAAGCAAAAATTACGGCTCCTCGCTGCAGACCTGCGAGCAGGGAAACGCTCCCCTCACAGACG
CGTTGAATTGTCCCCACGCCGCGCCCCTGTAGAGAAATATAAAAGGTTAGGATTTGCCACTGAGGTTCTT
CTTTCATATACTTCCTTTTAAAATCTTGCTAGGATACAGTTCTCACATCACATCCGAACATAAACAACCA
TGGGTAGGAGGGCTTTTGTAGAAAGAAATACGAACGAAACGAAAATCAGCGTTGCCATCGCTTTGGACAA
AGCTCCCTTACCTGAAGAGTCGAATTTTATTGATGAACTTATAACTTCCAAGCATACAAACCAAAAGGGA
GAACAAGTAATCCAAGTAGACACGGGAATTGGATTCTTGGATCACATGTATCATGCACTGGCTAAACATG
CAGGCTGGAGCTTACGACTTTACTCAAGAGGTGATTTAATCATCGATGATCATCACACTGCAGAAGATAC
TGCTATTGCACTTGGTATTGCATTCAAGCAGGCTATGAGTAACTTTGCCGGCGTTAAAAGATTTGGACAT
GCTTATTGTCCACTTGACGAAGCTCTTTCTAGAAGCGTAGTTGACTTGTCGGGACGGCCCTATGCTGTTA
TCGATTTGGGATTAAAGCGTGAAAAGGTTGGGGAATTGTCCTGTGAAATGATCCCTCACTTACTATATTC
CTTTTCGGTAGCAGCTGGAATTACTTTGCATGTTACCTGCTTATATGGTAGTAATGACCATCATCGTGCT
GAAAGCGCTTTTAAATCTCTGGCTGTTGCCATGCGCGCGGCTACTAGTCTTACTGGAAGTTCTGAAGTCC
CAAGCACGAAGGGAGTGTTGTAAAGAGTACTGACAATAAAAAGATTCTTGTTTTCAAGAACTTGTCATTT
GTATAGTTTTTTTATATTGTAGTTGTTCTATTTTAATCAAATGTTAGCGTGATTTATATTTTTTTTCGCC
TCGACATCATCTGCCCAGATGCGAAGTTAAGTGCGCAGAAAGTAATATCATGCGTCAATCGTATGTGAAT
GCTGGTCGCTATACTGCTGTCGATTCGATACTAACGCCGCCATCCAGTTTAAACGAGCTCGAATTCATCG
ATGATATCAGATCCACTAGTGGCCTATGCGGCCGCGGATCTGCCGGTCTCCCTATAGTGAGTCGTATTAA
TTTCGATAAGCCAGGTTAACCTGCATTAATGAATCGGCCAACGCGCGGGGAGAGGCGGTTTGCGTATTGG
GCGCTCTTCCGCTTCCTCGCTCACTGACTCGCTGCGCTCGGTCGTTCGGCTGCGGCGAGCGGTATCAGCT
CACTCAAAGGCGGTAATACGGTTATCCACAGAATCAGGGGATAACGCAGGAAAGAACATGTGAGCAAAAG
GCCAGCAAAAGGCCAGGAACCGTAAAAAGGCCGCGTTGCTGGCGTTTTTCCATAGGCTCCGCCCCCCTGA
CGAGCATCACAAAAATCGACGCTCAAGTCAGAGGTGGCGAAACCCGACAGGACTATAAAGATACCAGGCG
TTTCCCCCTGGAAGCTCCCTCGTGCGCTCTCCTGTTCCGACCCTGCCGCTTACCGGATACCTGTCCGCCT
TTCTCCCTTCGGGAAGCGTGGCGCTTTCTCATAGCTCACGCTGTAGGTATCTCAGTTCGGTGTAGGTCGT
TCGCTCCAAGCTGGGCTGTGTGCACGAACCCCCCGTTCAGCCCGACCGCTGCGCCTTATCCGGTAACTAT
CGTCTTGAGTCCAACCCGGTAAGACACGACTTATCGCCACTGGCAGCAGCCACTGGTAACAGGATTAGCA
GAGCGAGGTATGTAGGCGGTGCTACAGAGTTCTTGAAGTGGTGGCCTAACTACGGCTACACTAGAAGAAC
AGTATTTGGTATCTGCGCTCTGCTGAAGCCAGTTACCTTCGGAAAAAGAGTTGGTAGCTCTTGATCCGGC
AAACAAACCACCGCTGGTAGCGGTGGTTTTTTTGTTTGCAAGCAGCAGATTACGCGCAGAAAAAAAGGAT
CTCAAGAAGATCCTTTGATCTTTTCTACGGGGTCTGACGCTCAGTGGAACGAAAACTCACGTTAAGGGAT
TTTGGTCATGAGATTATCAAAAAGGATCTTCACCTAGATCCTTTTAAATTAAAAATGAAGTTTTAAATCA
ATCTAAAGTATATATGAGTAAACTTGGTCTGACAGTTACCAATGCTTAATCAGTGAGGCACCTATCTCAG
CGATCTGTCTATTTCGTTCATCCATAGTTGCCTGACTCCCCGTCGTGTAGATAACTACGATACGGGAGGG
CTTACCATCTGGCCCCAGTGCTGCAATGATACCGCGAGACCCACGCTCACCGGCTCCAGATTTATCAGCA
ATAAACCAGCCAGCCGGAAGGGCCGAGCGCAGAAGTGGTCCTGCAACTTTATCCGCCTCCATCCAGTCTA
TTAATTGTTGCCGGGAAGCTAGAGTAAGTAGTTCGCCAGTTAATAGTTTGCGCAACGTTGTTGCCATTGC
TACAGGCATCGTGGTGTCACGCTCGTCGTTTGGTATGGCTTCATTCAGCTCCGGTTCCCAACGATCAAGG
CGAGTTACATGATCCCCCATGTTGTGCAAAAAAGCGGTTAGCTCCTTCGGTCCTCCGATCGTTGTCAGAA
GTAAGTTGGCCGCAGTGTTATCACTCATGGTTATGGCAGCACTGCATAATTCTCTTACTGTCATGCCATC
CGTAAGATGCTTTTCTGTGACTGGTGAGTACTCAACCAAGTCATTCTGAGAATAGTGTATGCGGCGACCG
AGTTGCTCTTGCCCGGCGTCAATACGGGATAATACCGCGCCACATAGCAGAACTTTAAAAGTGCTCATCA
TTGGAAAACGTTCTTCGGGGCGAAAACTCTCAAGGATCTTACCGCTGTTGAGATCCAGTTCGATGTAACC
CACTCGTGCACCCAACTGATCTTCAGCATCTTTTACTTTCACCAGCGTTTCTGGGTGAGCAAAAACAGGA
AGGCAAAATGCCGCAAAAAAGGGAATAAGGGCGACACGGAAATGTTGAATACTCATACTCTTCCTTTTTC
AATATTATTGAAGCATTTATCAGGGTTATTGTCTCATGAGCGGATACATATTTGAATGTATTTAGAAAAA
TAAACAAATAGGGGTTCCGCGCACATTTCCCCGAAAAGTGCCACCTGACGTCTAAGAAACCATTATTATC
ATGACATTAACCTATAAAAATAGGCGTATCACGAGGCCCTTTCGTCTCGCGCGTTTCGGTGATGACGGTG
AAAACCTCTGACACATGCAGCTCCCGGAGACGGTCACAGCTTGTCTGTAAGCGGATGCCGGGAGCAGACA
AGCCCGTCAGGGCGCGTCAGCGGGTGT
Features (pLannotate 1.2.2; 13 found; start..end, strand, type, name):
     16..67      +  misc_feature   bom (fragment): basis of mobility region from pBR322
    130..148     +  promoter       SP6 promoter: promoter for bacteriophage SP6 RNA polymerase
    218..910     +  CDS            TagBFP: TagBFP is a basic (constitutively fluorescent) blue fluorescent protein published in 2008, derived from Entacmaea quadricolor. It is reported to be a very rapidly-maturing monomer with very low acid sensitivity.
    934..1121    +  terminator     ADH1 terminator: S. cerevisiae ADH1; transcription terminator for the S. cerevisiae alcohol dehydrogenase 1 (ADH1) gene
   1196..1539    +  promoter       TEF promoter: Ashbya gossypii TEF promoter
   1540..2193    +  CDS            S. pombe his5: imidazoleglycerol-phosphate dehydratase, required for histidine biosynthesis; Schizosaccharomyces pombe his5; yeast auxotrophic marker; corresponds to S. cerevisiae HIS3
   2199..2396    +  terminator     TEF terminator: Ashbya gossypii TEF terminator
   2501..2519    -  promoter       T7 promoter: promoter for bacteriophage T7 RNA polymerase
   2541..2594    -  CDS            lacI (fragment): lac repressor; lacI; The lac repressor binds to the lac operator to inhibit transcription in E. coli. This inhibition can be relieved by adding lactose or isopropyl-β-D-thiogalactopyranoside (IPTG).
   2777..3365    -  rep_origin     ori: high-copy-number ColE1/pMB1/pBR322/pUC origin of replication
   3536..4396    -  CDS            AmpR: β-lactamase; bla; confers resistance to ampicillin, carbenicillin, and related antibiotics
   4397..4501    -  promoter       AmpR promoter: bla
   4596..4631    +  CDS            rop (fragment): Rop protein, which maintains plasmids at low copy number; rop
