[The description below was written by a language model from this plasmid's Addgene catalogue record and pLannotate feature annotations shown in this document.]
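Description:
pFA6a-link-yomTagBFP2-SpHis5 is a yeast tagging vector built on the pFA6a backbone. It serves as a template source for a cassette that fuses a blue fluorescent protein to a gene of interest in Saccharomyces cerevisiae, rather than as a self-replicating yeast expression plasmid. The annotated 4.7 kb sequence contains no yeast origin or centromere. In E. coli it is maintained through a high-copy ColE1/pUC-type origin and selected with ampicillin via the bla (AmpR) gene and its promoter. Short annotated fragments of bom, rop and lacI are backbone remnants without apparent function. SP6 and T7 phage promoters flank the cassette region, as is usual for pFA6a-series plasmids.

The payload is a promoterless coding sequence for yomTagBFP2, a synthetic, yeast codon-optimized version of mTagBFP2. The automated annotation labels it TagBFP, the monomeric blue protein derived from Entacmaea quadricolor. The "link" in the name indicates a linker ahead of the fluorescent protein, although this is not annotated as a separate feature. The reading frame is followed by the S. cerevisiae ADH1 terminator, so a tagged gene keeps its own promoter while gaining a defined 3' end. Downstream lies the selection module, in which Schizosaccharomyces pombe his5 is driven by the Ashbya gossypii TEF promoter and closed by the TEF terminator. This gene complements S. cerevisiae his3 mutations, and its heterologous sequence limits recombination with the native HIS3 locus.

Cassettes of this design are typically integrated by homologous recombination at the 3' end of a chromosomal gene to make C-terminal fusions expressed at endogenous levels. The plasmid belongs to a set of improved blue, green and red fluorescent protein tagging vectors derived from earlier optimized cassettes.
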