Addgene plasmid #44839: pFA6a-link-yomTagBFP2-SpHis5
Purpose: Yeast tagging vector to create gene fusion with yeast optimized mTagBFP2 with SpHis5 selection
Depositing lab: Wendell Lim & Kurt Thorn. Depositing organization: University of California, San Francisco (UCSF). Publication: Improved Blue, Green, and Red Fluorescent Protein Tagging Vectors for S. cerevisiae. Lee S, Lim WA, Thorn KS. PLoS One. 2013 Jul 2;8(7):e67902. doi: 10.1371/journal.pone.0067902. Print 2013. PubMed 23844123.
Backbone
  Vector backbone: pFA6a
  Vector type: Yeast Expression
  Selectable markers: HIS3
Growth in bacteria
  Bacterial resistance: Ampicillin, 100 μg/mL
  Growth temperature: 37°C
  Growth strain: DH5alpha
  Copy number: Unknown
Gene/Insert
  Gene/Insert name: yomTagBFP2 (alt name: Yeast Optimized mTagBFP2)
  Species: Synthetic
Terms and licenses: Academic/Nonprofit Terms; Industry Terms: Not Available to Industry
Depositor comments: This vector is derived from the sequences published in “Optimized cassettes for fluorescent protein tagging in Saccharomyces cerevisiae.” Sheff MA, Thorn KS. Yeast. 2004 Jun;21(8):661-70. These plasmids were generated with funding from an NIGMS Systems Biology Center grant, number P50 GM081879. Please acknowledge this grant if you use these plasmids.
How to cite: pFA6a-link-yomTagBFP2-SpHis5 was a gift from Wendell Lim & Kurt Thorn (Addgene plasmid # 44839 ; http://n2t.net/addgene:44839 ; RRID:Addgene_44839)
