>Addgene plasmid #44839 | pFA6a-link-yomTagBFP2-SpHis5 | addgene partial sequence | sequence record 72525 | Sp6 5'-ATTTAGGTGACACTATAG-3'
CGACGGATCGGTGACGGTGCTGGTTTAATTAACATGAGTGAGTTGATTAAGGAAAACATGCACATGAAGT
TGTACATGGAAGGAACAGTAGATAATCATCATTTCAAATGTACGTCAGAAGGTGAGGGCAAACCTTATGA
AGGAACTCAAACTATGAGAATTAAAGTCGTTGAGGGTGGCCCACTACCATTTGCATTCGATATCCTCGCA
ACATCTTTTCTGTATGGTTCTAAAACCTTTATCAACCATACACAAGGCATACCAGATTTCTTTAAGCAAT
CATTTCCTGAAGGTTTCACATGGGAAAGAGTAACTACCTATGAAGATGGTGGTGTCCTTACAGCTACTCA
AGACACGTCTTTGCAGGATGGTTGTTTAATCTACAATGTTAAGATAAGAGGAGTGAACTTTACATCCAAT
GGACCAGTCATGCAAAAGAAAACTCTAGGTTGGGAGGCATTCACAGAAACTTTGTACCCAGCCGATGGGG
GCTTAGAAGGGAGAAATGACATGGCTTTAAAACTGGTTGGCGGTAGCCATTTGATTGCGAACGCTAAAAC
AACCTACAGAAGCAAAAAGCCAGCTAAAAATCTTAAGATGCCTGTATACTACGTGGATTACAGATTAGAA
AGGAAGGAAGCTAATAATGAAACTTACGTTGAACAGCACGAGGTGGCCGTTGCCCGTTATTGCGACCTTC
CTTCAAAATTGGGACACAAACTAAACTAAGGCGCGCCACTTCTAAATAAGCGAATTTCTTATGATTTATG
ATTTTTATTA
