>Addgene plasmid #44839 | pFA6a-link-yomTagBFP2-SpHis5 | addgene partial sequence | sequence record 72649 | T7
GATCTGATATCATCGATGAATTCGAGCTCGTTTAAACTGGATGGCGGCGTTAGTATCGAATCGACAGCAG
TATAGCGACCAGCATTCACATACGATTGACGCATGATATTACTTTCTGCGCACTTAACTTCGCATCTGGG
CAGATGATGTCGAGGCGAAAAAAAATATAAATCACGCTAACATTTGATTAAAATAGAACAACTACAATAT
AAAAAAACTATACAAATGACAAGTTCTTGAAAACAAGAATCTTTTTATTGTCAGTACTCTTTACAACACT
CCCTTCGTGCTTGGGACTTCAGAACTTCCAGTAAGACTAGTAGCCGCGCGCATGGCAACAGCCAGAGATT
TAAAAGCGCTTTCAGCACGATGATGGTCATTACTACCATATAAGCAGGTAACATGCAAAGTAATTCCAGC
TGCTACCGAAAAGGAATATAGTAAGTGAGGGATCATTTCACAGGACAATTCCCCAACCTTTTCACGCTTT
AATCCCAAATCGATAACAGCATAGGGCCGTCCCGACAAGTCAACTACGCTTCTAGAAAGAGCTTCGTCAA
GTGGACAATAAGCATGTCCAAATCTTTTAACGCCGGCAAAGTTACTCATAGCCTGCTTGAATGCAATACC
AAGTGCAATAGCAGTATCTTCTGCAGTGTGATGATCATCGATGATTAAATCACCTCTTGAGTAAAGTCGT
AAGCTCCAGCCTGCATGTTTAGCCAGTGCATGATACATGTGATCCAAGAATCCAATTCCCGTGTCTACTT
GGATTACTTGTTCTCCCTTTTGGTTTGTATGCTTGGAAGTTATAAGTTCATCAATAAA
